>Addgene plasmid #20253 | pCDNA3/GFP-PR | addgene full sequence | sequence record 181010 | Addgene NGS Result
TCGACGGATCGGGAGATCTCCCGATCCCCTATGGTGCACTCTCAGTACAATCTGCTCTGATGCCGCATAG
TTAAGCCAGTATCTGCTCCCTGCTTGTGTGTTGGAGGTCGCTGAGTAGTGCGCGAGCAAAATTTAAGCTA
CAACAAGGCAAGGCTTGACCGACAATTGCATGAAGAATCTGCTTAGGGTTAGGCGTTTTGCGCTGCTTCG
CGATGTACGGGCCAGATATACGCGTTGACATTGATTATTGACTAGTTATTAATAGTAATCAATTACGGGG
TCATTAGTTCATAGCCCATATATGGAGTTCCGCGTTACATAACTTACGGTAAATGGCCCGCCTGGCTGAC
CGCCCAACGACCCCCGCCCATTGACGTCAATAATGACGTATGTTCCCATAGTAACGCCAATAGGGACTTT
CCATTGACGTCAATGGGTGGAGTATTTACGGTAAACTGCCCACTTGGCAGTACATCAAGTGTATCATATG
CCAAGTACGCCCCCTATTGACGTCAATGACGGTAAATGGCCCGCCTGGCATTATGCCCAGTACATGACCT
TATGGGACTTTCCTACTTGGCAGTACATCTACGTATTAGTCATCGCTATTACCATGGTGATGCGGTTTTG
GCAGTACATCAATGGGCGTGGATAGCGGTTTGACTCACGGGGATTTCCAAGTCTCCACCCCATTGACGTC
AATGGGAGTTTGTTTTGGCACCAAAATCAACGGGACTTTCCAAAATGTCGTAACAACTCCGCCCCATTGA
CGCAAATGGGCGGTAGGCGTGTACGGTGGGAGGTCTATATAAGCAGAGCTCTCTGGCTAACTAGAGAACC
CACTGCTTACTGGCTTATCGAAATTAATACGACTCACTATAGGGAGACCCAAGCTTGGTCGACAGGATCC
ACCGGTCGCCACCATGGTGAGCAAGGGCGAGGAGCTGTTCACCGGGGTGGTGCCCATCCTGGTCGAGCTG
GACGGCGACGTAAACGGCCACAAGTTCAGCGTGTCCGGCGAGGGCGAGGGCGATGCCACCTACGGCAAGC
TGACCCTGAAGTTCATCTGCACCACCGGCAAGCTGCCCGTGCCCTGGCCCACCCTCGTGACCACCCTGAC
CTACGGCGTGCAGTGCTTCAGCCGCTACCCCGACCACATGAAGCAGCACGACTTCTTCAAGTCCGCCATG
CCCGAAGGCTACGTCCAGGAGCGCACCATCTTCTTCAAGGACGACGGCAACTACAAGACCCGCGCCGAGG
TGAAGTTCGAGGGCGACACCCTGGTGAACCGCATCGAGCTGAAGGGCATCGACTTCAAGGAGGACGGCAA
CATCCTGGGGCACAAGCTGGAGTACAACTACAACAGCCACAACGTCTATATCATGGCCGACAAGCAGAAG
AACGGCATCAAGGTGAACTTCAAGATCCGCCACAACATCGAGGACGGCAGCGTGCAGCTCGCCGACCACT
ACCAGCAGAACACCCCCATCGGCGACGGCCCCGTGCTGCTGCCCGACAACCACTACCTGAGCACCCAGTC
CGCCCTGAGCAAAGACCCCAACGAGAAGCGCGATCACATGGTCCTGCTGGAGTTCGTGACCGCCGCCGGG
ATCACTCTCGGCATGGACGAGCTGTACATTTGGGGAAGAGACAACAACTCCCTCTCAGAAGCAGGAGCCG
ATAGACAAGGAACTGTATCCTTTAGCTTCCCTCAGATCACTCTTTGGCAGCGACCCCTCGTCACAATAAA
GATAGGGGGGCAATTAAAGGAAGCTCTATTAGATACAGGAGCAGATGATACAGTATTAGAAGAAATGAAT
TTGCCAGGAAGATGGAAACCAAAAATGATAGGGGGAATTGGAGGTTTTATCAAAGTAAGACAGTATGATC
AGATACTCATAGAAATCTGCGGACATAAAGCTATAGGTACAGTATTAGTAGGACCTACACCTGTCAACAT
AATTGGAAGAAATCTGTTGACTCAGATTGGCTGCACTTTAAATTTTCCCATTAGTCCTATTGAGACTGTA
CCAGTAAAATTAAAGCCAGGAATGGATGGCCCAAAAGATATCCATCACACTGGCGGCCGCTCGAGCATGC
ATCTAGAGGGCCCTATTCTATAGTGTCACCTAAATGCTAGAGCTCGCTGATCAGCCTCGACTGTGCCTTC
TAGTTGCCAGCCATCTGTTGTTTGCCCCTCCCCCGTGCCTTCCTTGACCCTGGAAGGTGCCACTCCCACT
GTCCTTTCCTAATAAAATGAGGAAATTGCATCGCATTGTCTGAGTAGGTGTCATTCTATTCTGGGGGGTG
GGGTGGGGCAGGACAGCAAGGGGGAGGATTGGGAAGACAATAGCAGGCATGCTGGGGATGCGGTGGGCTC
TATGGCTTCTGAGGCGGAAAGAACCAGCTGGGGCTCTAGGGGGTATCCCC
[124 nt withheld, positions 2431-2554]
C
[91 nt withheld, positions 2556-2646]
A
[49 nt withheld, positions 2648-2696]
CCTTTGACGTTGGAGTCCACGTTCTTT
[37 nt withheld, positions 2724-2760]
ACCCTATCTCGGTCTATTCTTTTGATTTATAAGGGATTTTGCCGATTTCGGCCTATTGGTTAAAAAATGA
GCTGATTTAACAAAAATTTAACGCGAATTAATTCTGTGGAATGTGTGTCAGTTAGGGTGTGGAAAGTCCC
CAGGCTCCCCAGCAGGCAGAAGTATGCAAAGCATGCATCTCAATTAGTCAGCAACCAGGTGTGGAAAGTC
CCCAGGCTCCCCAGCAGGCAGAAGTATGCAAAGCATGCATCTCAATTAGTCAGCAACCATAGTCCCGCCC
CTAACTCCGCCCATCCCGCCCCTAACTCCGCCCAGTTCCGCCCATTCTCCGCCCCATGGCTGACTAATTT
TTTTTATTTATGCAGAGGCCGAGGCCGCCTCTGCCTCTGAGCTATTCCAGAAGTAGTGAGGAGGCTTTTT
TGGAGGCCTAGGCTTTTGCAAAAAGCTCCCGGGAGCTTGTATATCCATTTTCGGATCTGATCAAGAGACA
GGATGAGGATCGTTTCGCATGATTGAACAAGATGGATTGCACGCAGGTTCTCCGGCCGCTTGGGTGGAGA
GGCTATTCGGCTATGACTGGGCACAACAGACAATCGGCTGCTCTGATGCCGCCGTGTTCCGGCTGTCAGC
GCAGGGGCGCCCGGTTCTTTTTGTCAAGACCGACCTGTCCGGTGCCCTGAATGAACTGCAGGACGAGGCA
GCGCGGCTATCGTGGCTGGCCACGACGGGCGTTCCTTGCGCAGCTGTGCTCGACGTTGTCACTGAAGCGG
GAAGGGACTGGCTGCTATTGGGCGAAGTGCCGGGGCAGGATCTCCTGTCATCTCACCTTGCTCCTGCCGA
GAAAGTATCCATCATGGCTGATGCAATGCGGCGGCTGCATACGCTTGATCCGGCTACCTGCCCATTCGAC
CACCAAGCGAAACATCGCATCGAGCGAGCACGTACTCGGATGGAAGCCGGTCTTGTCGATCAGGATGATC
TGGACGAAGAGCATCAGGGGCTCGCGCCAGCCGAACTGTTCGCCAGGCTCAAGGCGCGCATGCCCGACGG
CGAGGATCTCGTCGTGACCCATGGCGATGCCTGCTTGCCGAATATCATGGTGGAAAATGGCCGCTTTTCT
GGATTCATCGACTGTGGCCGGCTGGGTGTGGCGGACCGCTATCAGGACATAGCGTTGGCTACCCGTGATA
TTGCTGAAGAGCTTGGCGGCGAATGGGCTGACCGCTTCCTCGTGCTTTACGGTATCGCCGCTCCCGATTC
GCAGCGCATCGCCTTCTATCGCCTTCTTGACGAGTTCTTCTGAGCGGGACTCTGGGGTTCGAAATGACCG
ACCAAGCGACGCCCAACCTGCCATCACGAGATTTCGATTCCACCGCCGCCTTCTATGAAAGGTTGGGCTT
CGGAATCGTTTTCCGGGACGCCGGCTGGATGATCCTCCAGCGCGGGGATCTCATGCTGGAGTTCTTCGCC
CACCCCAACTTGTTTATTGCAGCTTATAATGGTTACAAATAAAGCAATAGCATCACAAATTTCACAAATA
AAGCATTTTTTTCACTGCATTCTAGTTGTGGTTTGTCCAAACTCATCAATGTATCTTATCATGTCTGTAT
ACCGTCGACCTCTAGCTAGAGCTTGGCGTAATCATGGTCATAGCTGTTTCCTGTGTGAAATTGTTATCCG
CTCACAATTCCACACAACATACGAGCCGGAAGCATAAAGTGTAAAGCCTGGGGTGCCTAATGAGTGAGCT
AACTCACATTAATTGCGTTGCGCTCACTGCCCGCTTTCCAGTCGGGAAACCTGTCGTGCCAGCTGCATTA
ATGAATCGGCCAACGCGCGGGGAGAGGCGGTTTGCGTATTGGGCGCTCTTCCGCTTCCTCGCTCACTGAC
TCGCTGCGCTCGGTCGTTCGGCTGCGGCGAGCGGTATCAGCTCACTCAAAGGCGGTAATACGGTTATCCA
CAGAATCAGGGGATAACGCAGGAAAGAACATGTGAGCAAAAGGCCAGCAAAAGGCCAGGAACCGTAAAAA
GGCCGCGTTGCTGGCGTTTTTCCATAGGCTCCGCCCCCCTGACGAGCATCACAAAAATCGACGCTCAAGT
CAGAGGTGGCGAAACCCGACAGGACTATAAAGATACCAGGCGTTTCCCCCTGGAAGCTCCCTCGTGCGCT
CTCCTGTTCCGACCCTGCCGCTTACCGGATACCTGTCCGCCTTTCTCCCTTCGGGAAGCGTGGCGCTTTC
TCATAGCTCACGCTGTAGGTATCTCAGTTCGGTGTAGGTCGTTCGCTCCAAGCTGGGCTGTGTGCACGAA
CCCCCCGTTCAGCCCGACCGCTGCGCCTTATCCGGTAACTATCGTCTTGAGTCCAACCCGGTAAGACACG
ACTTATCGCCACTGGCAGCAGCCACTGGTAACAGGATTAGCAGAGCGAGGTATGTAGGCGGTGCTACAGA
GTTCTTGAAGTGGTGGCCTAACTACGGCTACACTAGAAGAACAGTATTTGGTATCTGCGCTCTGCTGAAG
CCAGTTACCTTCGGAAAAAGAGTTGGTAGCTCTTGATCCGGCAAACAAACCACCGCTGGTAGCGGTGGTT
TTTTTGTTTGCAAGCAGCAGATTACGCGCAGAAAAAAAGGATCTCAAGAAGATCCTTTGATCTTTTCTAC
GGGGTCTGACGCTCAGTGGAACGAAAACTCACGTTAAGGGATTTTGGTCATGAGATTATCAAAAAGGATC
TTCACCTAGATCCTTTTAAATTAAAAATGAAGTTTTAAATCAATCTAAAGTATATATGAGTAAACTTGGT
CTGACAGTTACCAATGCTTAATCAGTGAGGCACCTATCTCAGCGATCTGTCTATTTCGTTCATCCATAGT
TGCCTGACTCCCCGTCGTGTAGATAACTACGATACGGGAGGGCTTACCATCTGGCCCCAGTGCTGCAATG
ATACCGCGAGACCCACGCTCACCGGCTCCAGATTTATCAGCAATAAACCAGCCAGCCGGAAGGGCCGAGC
GCAGAAGTGGTCCTGCAACTTTATCCGCCTCCATCCAGTCTATTAATTGTTGCCGGGAAGCTAGAGTAAG
TAGTTCGCCAGTTAATAGTTTGCGCAACGTTGTTGCCATTGCTACAGGCATCGTGGTGTCACGCTCGTCG
TTTGGTATGGCTTCATTCAGCTCCGGTTCCCAACGATCAAGGCGAGTTACATGATCCCCCATGTTGTGCA
AAAAAGCGGTTAGCTCCTTCGGTCCTCCGATCGTTGTCAGAAGTAAGTTGGCCGCAGTGTTATCACTCAT
GGTTATGGCAGCACTGCATAATTCTCTTACTGTCATGCCATCCGTAAGATGCTTTTCTGTGACTGGTGAG
TACTCAACCAAGTCATTCTGAGAATAGTGTATGCGGCGACCGAGTTGCTCTTGCCCGGCGTCAATACGGG
ATAATACCGCGCCACATAGCAGAACTTTAAAAGTGCTCATCATTGGAAAACGTTCTTCGGGGCGAAAACT
CTCAAGGATCTTACCGCTGTTGAGATCCAGTTCGATGTAACCCACTCGTGCACCCAACTGATCTTCAGCA
TCTTTTACTTTCACCAGCGTTTCTGGGTGAGCAAAAACAGGAAGGCAAAATGCCGCAAAAAAGGGAATAA
GGGCGACACGGAAATGTTGAATACTCATACTCTTCCTTTTTCAATATTATTGAAGCATTTATCAGGGTTA
TTGTCTCATGAGCGGATACATATTTGAATGTATTTAGAAAAATAAACAAATAGGGGTTCCGCGCACATTT
CCCCGAAAAGTGCCACCTGACG
Features (pLannotate 1.2.2; 23 found; start..end, strand, type, name):
     30..82      -  misc_feature   bom (fragment): basis of mobility region from pBR322
    237..616     +  enhancer       CMV enhancer: human cytomegalovirus immediate early enhancer
    617..820     +  promoter       CMV promoter: human cytomegalovirus (CMV) immediate early promoter
    816..849     +  LTR            5' LTR (truncated) (fragment): truncated 5' long terminal repeat (LTR) from HIV-1
    865..883     +  promoter       T7 promoter: promoter for bacteriophage T7 RNA polymerase
    924..1637    +  CDS            EGFP: EGFP is a basic (constitutively fluorescent) green fluorescent protein published in 1996, derived from Aequorea victoria. It is reported to be a rapidly-maturing weak dimer with moderate acid sensitivity.
   1639..1749    +  CDS            HIV-1 gag (fragment): gag protein from human immunodeficiency virus 1; gag
   1922..2034    +  ncRNA          HIV POL-1 SL: Accession: RF01418 - HIV pol-1 stem loop
   2117..2135    -  promoter       SP6 promoter: promoter for bacteriophage SP6 RNA polymerase
   2161..2385    +  polyA_signal   bGH poly(A) signal: bovine growth hormone polyadenylation signal
   2389..2410    +  promoter       SV40 promoter (fragment): SV40 enhancer and early promoter
   2431..2859    +  rep_origin     f1 ori (sequence partly withheld): f1 bacteriophage origin of replication; arrow indicates direction of (+) strand synthesis
   2873..3202    +  promoter       SV40 promoter: SV40 enhancer and early promoter
   3269..4060    +  CDS            neo: KKA2_KLEPN - Also known as kan, nptII. Experimental evidence at protein level: Swiss-Prot protein existence level 1. Resistance to kanamycin, neomycin, paromomycin, ribostamycin, butirosin and gentamicin B. From Klebsiella pneumoniae.
   4084..4242    +  CDS            ble (fragment): BLE_KLEPN - Experimental evidence at protein level: Swiss-Prot protein existence level 1. Binding protein with a strong affinity to the bleomycin family of antibiotics. Binds to CL990; an antimitotic-antibiotic compound. From Klebsiella pneumoniae.
   4237..4358    +  polyA_signal   SV40 poly(A) signal: SV40 polyadenylation signal
   4431..4447    -  protein_bind   lac operator: The lac repressor binds to the lac operator to inhibit transcription in E. coli. This inhibition can be relieved by adding lactose or isopropyl-β-D-thiogalactopyranoside (IPTG). lac repressor encoded by lacI
   4455..4485    -  promoter       lac promoter: promoter for the E. coli lac operon
   4500..4521    -  protein_bind   CAP binding site: CAP binding activates transcription in the presence of cAMP. E. coli catabolite activator protein
   4534..4626    -  CDS            lacI (fragment): lac repressor; lacI; The lac repressor binds to the lac operator to inhibit transcription in E. coli. This inhibition can be relieved by adding lactose or isopropyl-β-D-thiogalactopyranoside (IPTG).
   4809..5397    -  rep_origin     ori: high-copy-number ColE1/pMB1/pBR322/pUC origin of replication
   5568..6428    -  CDS            AmpR: β-lactamase; bla; confers resistance to ampicillin, carbenicillin, and related antibiotics
   6429..6533    -  promoter       AmpR promoter: bla
