[The description below was written by a language model from this plasmid's Addgene catalogue record and pLannotate feature annotations shown in this document.]
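Description:
pCDNA3/GFP-PR is a mammalian expression plasmid built on the Invitrogen pcDNA3 backbone that encodes HIV-1 protease fused at its N terminus to EGFP. It is maintained in E. coli as a high-copy plasmid through a ColE1/pUC-type origin and selected with ampicillin via the β-lactamase gene. An f1 origin is also present. For mammalian cells, the backbone carries a neomycin phosphotransferase cassette driven by the SV40 early promoter and terminated by an SV40 polyadenylation signal, allowing G418 selection of stable transfectants.

The fusion was cloned between the HindIII and NotI sites, downstream of the CMV immediate-early enhancer and promoter and upstream of the bovine growth hormone polyadenylation signal. T7 and SP6 promoters flank the cloning region, as is standard for pcDNA3. The automated annotation identifies the EGFP coding sequence followed directly by a short fragment matching HIV-1 gag and, further downstream, an HIV pol stem-loop motif. The protease coding region itself is not labelled as a discrete feature, but these hits lie in the gag-pol portion of the viral genome, which fits an HIV-derived segment containing the protease and some flanking sequence. The catalogue's "insert size" is essentially the same as the full sequenced plasmid length (6,562 nt), so it appears to describe the whole construct rather than the insert alone.

The associated publication describes a cell-based fluorescence assay for HIV-1 protease activity, so the construct presumably serves as the GFP-tagged protease reporter for monitoring protease function, and potentially its inhibition, in living mammalian cells. The record does not explain how the fluorescence readout works.
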