Addgene plasmid #20253: pCDNA3/GFP-PR
Depositing lab: Nico Dantuma. Publication: Cell-based fluorescence assay for human immunodeficiency virus type 1 protease activity. Lindsten K, Uhlikova T, Konvalinka J, Masucci MG, Dantuma NP. Antimicrob Agents Chemother. 2001 Sep . 45(9):2616-22. 10.1128/AAC.45.9.2616-2622.2001 PubMed 11502538.
Backbone
  Vector backbone: pcDNA3
  Backbone manufacturer: Invitrogen
  Backbone size w/o insert (bp): 5446
  Vector type: Mammalian Expression
  Selectable markers: Neomycin (select with G418)
Growth in bacteria
  Bacterial resistance: Ampicillin, 100 μg/mL
  Growth temperature: 37°C
  Growth strain: DH5alpha
  Copy number: High Copy
Gene/Insert
  Gene/Insert name: HIV-1 protease (alt names: HIV; PR)
  Species: human immunodeficiency virus type 1
  Insert size (bp): 6563
  Tag / fusion protein: eGFP (N terminal on insert)
  Cloning method: Restriction Enzyme; 5′ cloning site HindIII (not destroyed); 3′ cloning site NotI (not destroyed)
  Sequencing primers: 5′ n/a
Terms and licenses: Academic/Nonprofit Terms; Industry Terms: Not Available to Industry
How to cite: pCDNA3/GFP-PR was a gift from Nico Dantuma (Addgene plasmid # 20253 ; http://n2t.net/addgene:20253 ; RRID:Addgene_20253)
